>Addgene plasmid #243896 | pBSKo1_Stuffer1_Stuffer2 | addgene full sequence | sequence record 488084 | Addgene NGS Result
GGTCTCAGGAGCGACTGATGAGCAGACTAGTCGCTGTCAGGAGGATCGCTCTGCCATCTAGCACGCTGTC
ATGAGACCGGATCCTGACACGGTTATCCACAGAATCAGGGGATAACGCAGGAAAGAACATGTGAGCAAAA
GGCCAGCAAAAGGCCAGGAACCGTAAAAAGGCCGCGTTGCTGGCGTTTTTCCATAGGCTCCGCCCCCCTG
ACGAGCATCACAAAAATCGACGCTCAAGTCAGAGGTGGCGAAACCCGACAGGACTATAAAGATACCAGGC
GTTTCCCCCTGGAAGCTCCCTCGTGCGCTCTCCTGTTCCGACCCTGCCGCTTACCGGATACCTGTCCGCC
TTTCTCCCTTCGGGAAGCGTGGCGCTTTCTCATAGCTCACGCTGTAGGTATCTCAGTTCGGTGTAGGTCG
TTCGCTCCAAGCTGGGCTGTGTGCACGAACCCCCCGTTCAGCCCGACCGCTGCGCCTTATCCGGTAACTA
TCGTCTTGAGTCCAACCCGGTAAGACACGACTTATCGCCACTGGCAGCAGCCACTGGTAACAGGATTAGC
AGAGCGAGGTATGTAGGCGGTGCTACAGAGTTCTTGAAGTGGTGGCCTAACTACGGCTACACTAGAAGAA
CAGTATTTGGTATCTGCGCTCTGCTGAAGCCAGTTACCTTCGGAAAAAGAGTTGGTAGCTCTTGATCCGG
CAAACAAACCACCGCTGGTAGCGGTGGTTTTTTTGTTTGCAAGCAGCAGATTACGCGCAGAAAAAAAGGA
TCTCAAGAAGATCCTTTGATCTTTTCTACGGGGTCTGACGCTCAGTGGAACGAAAACTCACGTTAAGGGA
TTTTGGTCATGAGATTATCAAAAAGGATCTTCACCTAGATCCTTTTGTGATGATCGGCACGTAAGAGGTT
CCAACTTTCACCATAATGAAATAAGATCACTACCGGGCGTATTTTTTGAGTTATCGAGATTTTCAGGAGC
TAAGGAAGCTAAAATGGAGAAAAAAATCACTGGATATACCACCGTTGATATATCCCAATGGCATCGTAAA
GAACATTTTGAGGCATTTCAGTCAGTTGCTCAATGTACCTATAACCAGACCGTTCAGCTGGATATTACGG
CCTTTTTAAAGACCGTAAAGAAAAATAAGCACAAGTTTTATCCGGCCTTTATTCACATTCTTGCCCGCCT
GATGAATGCTCATCCGGAATTCCGTATGGCAATGAAAGACGGTGAGCTGGTGATATGGGATAGTGTTCAC
CCTTGTTACACCGTTTTCCATGAGCAAACTGAAACGTTTTCATCGCTCTGGAGTGAATACCACGACGATT
TCCGGCAGTTTCTACACATATATTCGCAAGATGTGGCGTGTTACGGTGAAAACCTGGCCTATTTCCCTAA
AGGGTTTATTGAGAATATGTTTTTCGTGTCAGCCAATCCCTGGGTGAGTTTCACCAGTTTTGATTTAAAC
GTGGCCAATATGGACAACTTCTTCGCCCCCGTTTTCACCATGGGCAAATATTATACGCAAGGCGACAAGG
TGCTGATGCCGCTGGCGATTCAGGTTCATCATGCCGTTTGTGATGGCTTCCATGTCGGCAGAATGCTTAA
TGAATTACAACAGTACTGCGATGAGTGGCAGGGCGGGGCGTAATTTTTTTAAGGCAGTTATTGGTGCCCT
TAAACGCCTGGTTGCTACGCCTGAATAAGTGATAATAAGCGGATGAATGGCAGAAATTCGATGATAAGCT
GTCAAACATGATGT
[125 nt withheld, positions 1765-1889]
C
[91 nt withheld, positions 1891-1981]
AGGGTGATGGTTCACGTAGTGGGCCAGCGCCCTGATAGACGGTTTTTCGCCCTTTGACGTTGGAGTCCAC
GTTCTTT
[37 nt withheld, positions 2059-2095]
ACCCTATCTCGGTCTATTCTTTTGATTTATAAGGGATTTTGCCGATTTCGGCCTATTGGTTAAAAAATGA
GCTGATTTAACAAAAATTTAACGCGAATTTTAACAAAATATTAACGCTTACAATTTTAACGGATCC
Features (pLannotate 1.2.2; 5 found; start..end, strand, type, name):
    188..776     -  rep_origin     ori: high-copy-number ColE1/pMB1/pBR322/pUC origin of replication
    891..993     +  promoter       cat promoter: promoter of the E. coli cat gene encoding chloramphenicol acetyltransferase
    994..1650    +  CDS            cat: CAT_ECOLX - Experimental evidence at protein level: Swiss-Prot protein existence level 1. This enzyme is an effector of chloramphenicol resistance in bacteria. From Escherichia coli. This protein is used as a marker in many commonly used cloning vectors, such as pACYC184.
   1738..1755    -  promoter       tet promoter (fragment): E. coli promoter for tetracycline efflux protein gene
   1766..2221    +  rep_origin     f1 ori (sequence partly withheld): f1 bacteriophage origin of replication; arrow indicates direction of (+) strand synthesis
