[The description below was written by a language model from this plasmid's Addgene catalogue record and pLannotate feature annotations shown in this document.]
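Description:
pBSKo1_Stuffer1_Stuffer2 is a small (about 2.2 kb) bacterial plasmid from a GoldenBraid2.0 toolkit adapted for E. coli and related enteric bacteria. It is built on a pBSK backbone configured as an omega-level destination vector, the level in the GoldenBraid scheme at which transcription units assembled in alpha-level vectors are combined pairwise through Type IIS restriction-ligation (Golden Gate) cloning. The plasmid replicates at high copy from a ColE1/pUC-type origin and is selected with chloramphenicol, conferred by the cat gene driven by its native cat promoter. An f1 bacteriophage origin is also annotated, a common carry-over from pBluescript-type backbones that permits single-stranded DNA production with helper phage. A short fragment of the tet promoter is also detected, which appears to be a backbone remnant and not a functional element.

The payload is not an expressed gene: the insert is a 44 bp synthetic sequence consisting of two joined stuffers, Stuffer1 and Stuffer2, each standing in for a full transcription unit. Consistent with this, the automated annotation finds no promoter, coding sequence or terminator in the insert region, and the stuffer itself is too short and non-standard to be annotated. Such placeholder parts are typically used to fill a position in the binary, iterative GoldenBraid assembly when there is no real transcription unit to put there. This lets a multigene construct move between alpha and omega levels with an odd number of units, or provides an empty control. The record does not specify the Type IIS enzyme sites or the flanking overhangs.
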