Addgene plasmid #243896: pBSKo1_Stuffer1_Stuffer2
Purpose: GoldenBraid2.0 Full transcription unit stuffer in an omega-level cloning vector.
Depositing lab: Christophe Herman. Depositing organization: Baylor College of Medicine. Publication: GoldenBraid2.0 E. coli: a comprehensive and characterized toolkit for enterics. Cooke MB, Welch KT, Ramirez LD, Wen AX, Marciano DC, Herman C. Synth Biol (Oxf). 2025 Aug 14;10(1):ysaf015. doi: 10.1093/synbio/ysaf015. eCollection 2025. PubMed 40927394.
Backbone
  Vector backbone: pBSK
  Vector type: Bacterial Expression
Growth in bacteria
  Bacterial resistance: Chloramphenicol, 25 μg/mL
  Growth temperature: 37°C
  Growth strain: DH5alpha
  Copy number: High Copy
Gene/Insert
  Gene/Insert name: Stuffer1 and Stuffer2
  Species: Synthetic
  Insert size (bp): 44
  Cloning method: Golden Gate
Terms and licenses: Academic/Nonprofit Terms; Industry Terms: Not Available to Industry
How to cite: pBSKo1_Stuffer1_Stuffer2 was a gift from Christophe Herman (Addgene plasmid # 243896 ; http://n2t.net/addgene:243896 ; RRID:Addgene_243896)
